Addgene plasmid #199206: pBMN_HA-TBK1 (kinase dead - D135N)
Purpose: Used for the expression of TBK1 carrying a kinase dead mutation D135N (SMC Internal No. 1997)
Depositing lab: Sascha Martens. Depositing organization: University of Vienna. Publication: Unconventional initiation of PINK1/Parkin mitophagy by Optineurin. Nguyen TN, Sawa-Makarska J, Khuu G, Lam WK, Adriaenssens E, Fracchiolla D, Shoebridge S, Bernklau D, Padman BS, Skulsuppaisarn M, Lindblom RSJ, Martens S, Lazarou M. Mol Cell. 2023 May 18;83(10):1693-1709.e9. doi: 10.1016/j.molcel.2023.04.021. PubMed 37207627.
Backbone
  Vector backbone: pBMN
  Backbone size w/o insert (bp): 5029
  Total vector size (bp): 7216
  Vector type: Mammalian Expression, Retroviral
  Selectable markers: Puromycin
Growth in bacteria
  Bacterial resistance: Ampicillin, 100 μg/mL
  Growth temperature: 37°C
  Growth strain: NEB Stable
  Copy number: Unknown
Gene/Insert
  Gene/Insert name: TBK1 (alt names: NF-kappa-B-activating kinase; T2K; NAK)
  Species: H. sapiens (human)
  Insert size (bp): 2187
  Mutation: D135N
  GenBank ID: AF191838
  Entrez Gene: TBK1 (a.k.a. FTDALS4, IIAE8, NAK, T2K)
  Cloning method: Unknown
  Sequencing primers: 5′ AATGGTATAGTGCACCGTAATATCAAGCCAGGAAAT; 3′ TCCTAAAGACAGTCAACGTTGCGAAGGC
Terms and licenses: Academic/Nonprofit Terms; Industry Terms: Not Available to Industry
Depositor comments: Please visit https://www.biorxiv.org/content/10.1101/2022.08.14.503930v1 for bioRxiv preprint.
How to cite: pBMN_HA-TBK1 (kinase dead - D135N) was a gift from Sascha Martens (Addgene plasmid # 199206 ; http://n2t.net/addgene:199206 ; RRID:Addgene_199206)
