[The description below was written by a language model from this plasmid's Addgene catalogue record and pLannotate feature annotations shown in this document.]
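Description:
pBMN_HA-TBK1 (kinase dead - D135N) is a Moloney murine leukemia virus-based retroviral vector for expressing human TBK1 (TANK-binding kinase 1, also called NAK or T2K) in mammalian cells. It is built on the pBMN backbone and is propagated in E. coli through a high-copy ColE1/pUC-type origin with ampicillin selection from the β-lactamase gene and its promoter. The retroviral portion comprises a 5′ MMLV LTR, the Ψ packaging signal, a truncated gag segment lacking its start codon (which extends the packaging region), and a pol fragment carrying the splice acceptor, followed by the insert and the 3′ LTR sequences. No internal promoter is annotated, so expression of the insert appears to depend on the 5′ LTR. When supplied with viral proteins in a packaging cell line, the LTR-flanked RNA is encapsidated and integrates into target cells, giving stable expression.

The payload is an N-terminally HA-tagged TBK1 open reading frame; the tag is detected only as a short fragment of a 3xHA match, consistent with a single HA epitope joined to TBK1 through residual cloning-site sequence. The D135N substitution renders the kinase catalytically inactive, making the construct useful as a kinase-dead control or for rescue experiments testing whether TBK1 activity is required; the associated work concerns PINK1/Parkin mitophagy and Optineurin.

Some details of the record disagree. The catalogue lists puromycin as a selectable marker, but no puromycin resistance cassette appears in the feature table. The annotated sequence, labelled a partial NGS result, is about 8.0 kb rather than the stated 7.2 kb. It contains a bacterial IS1 insertion element in the backbone, whose roughly 770 bp could account for most of the difference.
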