Features (pLannotate 1.2.2; 14 found; start..end, strand, type, name):
     46..637     +  LTR            LTR: long terminal repeat from Moloney murine leukemia virus
    700..1057    +  misc_feature   MMLV Ψ: packaging signal of Moloney murine leukemia virus (MMLV)
   1122..1538    +  CDS            gag (truncated): truncated Moloney murine leukemia virus (MMLV) gag gene lacking the start codon
   1548..1922    +  misc_feature   pol region: Moloney murine leukemia virus (MMLV) pol region containing the splice acceptor site
   1934..1961    +  CDS            3xHA (fragment): three tandem HA epitope tags
   1957..1989    +  misc_feature   MCS (fragment): multiple cloning site
   1991..4174    +  CDS            TBK1: TBK1_HUMAN - Also known as NAK From Homo sapiens (Human).
   4249..4370    +  LTR            3' LTR (ΔU3) (fragment): self-inactivating 3' long terminal repeat (LTR) from Moloney murine leukemia virus
   4371..4840    +  LTR            LTR: long terminal repeat from Moloney murine leukemia virus
   4906..4958    -  CDS            lacI (fragment): lac repressor; lacI; The lac repressor binds to the lac operator to inhibit transcription in E. coli. This inhibition can be relieved by adding lactose or isopropyl-β-D-thiogalactopyranoside (IPTG).
   5141..5729    -  rep_origin     ori: high-copy-number ColE1/pMB1/pBR322/pUC origin of replication
   5893..6753    -  CDS            AmpR: β-lactamase; bla; confers resistance to ampicillin, carbenicillin, and related antibiotics
   6754..6858    -  promoter       AmpR promoter: bla
   7003..7770    -  mobile_element IS1: prokaryotic transposable element IS1
>Addgene plasmid #199206 | pBMN_HA-TBK1 (kinase dead - D135N) | addgene full sequence | sequence record 393048 | Addgene Partial NGS Result
TAATTACTAGTCAATTAGTTGATTTTTATTTTTGACATATACATGTGAAAGACCCCACCTGTAGGTTTGG
CAAGCTAGCTTAAGTAACGCCATTTTGCAAGGCATGGAAAAATACATAACTGAGAATAGAAAAGTTCAGA
TCAAGGTCAGGAACAGATGGAACAGCTGAATATGGGCCAAACAGGATATCTGTGGTAAGCAGTTCCTGCC
CCGGCTCAGGGCCAAGAACAGATGGAACAGCTGAATATGGGCCAAACAGGATATCTGTGGTAAGCAGTTC
CTGCCCCGGCTCAGGGCCAAGAACAGATGGTCCCCAGATGCGGTCCAGCCCTCAGCAGTTTCTAGAGAAC
CATCAGATGTTTCCAGGGTGCCCCAAGGACCTGAAATGACCCTGTGCCTTATTTGAACTAACCAATCAGT
TCGCTTCTCGCTTCTGTTCGCGCGCTTCTGCTCCCCGAGCTCAATAAAAGAGCCCACAACCCCTCACTCG
GCGCGCCAGTCCTCCGATTGACTGAGTCGCCCGGGTACCCGTGTATCCAATAAACCCTCTTGCAGTTGCA
TCCGACTTGTGGTCTCGCTGTTCCTTGGGAGGGTCTCCTCTGAGTGATTGACTACCCGTCAGCGGGGGTC
TTTCATTTGGGGGCTCGTCCGGGATCGGGAGACCCCTGCCCAGGGACCACCGACCCACCACCGGGAGGTA
AGCTGGCCAGCAACTTATCTGTGTCTGTCCGATTGTCTAGTGTCTATGACTGATTTTATGCGCCTGCGTC
GGTACTAGTTAGCTAACTAGCTCTGTATCTGGCGGACCCGTGGTGGAACTGACGAGTTCGGAACACCCGG
CCGCAACCCTGGGAGACGTCCCAGGGACTTCGGGGGCCGTTTTTGTGGCCCGACCTGAGTCCAAAAATCC
CGATCGTTTTGGACTCTTTGGTGCACCCCCCTTAGAGGAGGGATATGTGGTTCTGGTAGGAGACGAGAAC
CTAAAACAGTTCCCGCCTCCGTCTGAATTTTTGCTTTCGGTTTGGGACCGAAGCCGCGCCGCGCGTCTTG
TCTGCTGCAGCATCGTTCTGTGTTGTCTCTGTCTGACTGTGTTTCTGTATTTGTCTGAAAATATGGGCCC
GGGCCAGACTGTTACCACTCCCTTAAGTTTGACCTTAGGTCACTGGAAAGATGTCGAGCGGATCGCTCAC
AACCAGTCGGTAGATGTCAAGAAGAGACGTTGGGTTACCTTCTGCTCTGCAGAATGGCCAACCTTTAACG
TCGGATGGCCGCGAGACGGCACCTTTAACCGAGACCTCATCACCCAGGTTAAGATCAAGGTCTTTTCACC
TGGCCCGCATGGACACCCAGACCAGGTCCCCTACATCGTGACCTGGGAAGCCTTGGCTTTTGACCCCCCT
CCCTGGGTCAAGCCCTTTGTACACCCTAAGCCTCCGCCTCCTCTTCCTCCATCCGCCCCGTCTCTCCCCC
TTGAACCTCCTCGTTCGACCCCGCCTCGATCCTCCCTTTATCCAGCCCTCACTCCTTCTCTAGGCGCCCC
CATATGGCCATATGAGATCTTATATGGGGCACCCCCGCCCCTTGTAAACTTCCCTGACCCTGACATGACA
AGAGTTACTAACAGCCCCTCTCTCCAAGCTCACTTACAGGCTCTCTACTTAGTCCAGCACGAAGTCTGGA
GACCTCTGGCGGCAGCCTACCAAGAACAACTGGACCGACCGGTGGTACCTCACCCTTACCGAGTCGGCGA
CACAGTGTGGGTCCGCCGACACCAGACTAAGAACCTAGAACCTCGCTGGAAAGGACCTTACACAGTCCTG
CTGACCACCCCCACCGCCCTCAAAGTAGACGGCATCGCAGCTTGGATACACGCCGCCCACGTGAAGGCTG
CCGACCCCGGGGGTGGACCATCCTCTAGACTGCCGCCACCATGTACCCATACGATGTTCCAGATTACGCT
TCCGGACTCAGATCTCGAGCTCAAGCTTCTCAGAGCACTTCTAATCATCTGTGGCTTTTATCTGATATTT
TAGGCCAAGGAGCTACTGCAAATGTCTTTCGTGGAAGACATAAGAAAACTGGTGATTTATTTGCTATCAA
AGTATTTAATAACATAAGCTTCCTTCGTCCAGTGGATGTTCAAATGAGAGAATTTGAAGTGTTGAAAAAA
CTCAATCACAAAAATATTGTCAAATTATTTGCTATTGAAGAGGAGACAACAACAAGACATAAAGTACTTA
TTATGGAATTTTGTCCATGTGGGAGTTTATACACTGTTTTAGAAGAACCTTCTAATGCCTATGGACTACC
AGAATCTGAATTCTTAATTGTTTTGCGAGATGTGGTGGGTGGAATGAATCATCTACGAGAGAATGGTATA
GTGCACCGTAATATCAAGCCAGGAAATATCATGCGTGTTATAGGGGAAGATGGACAGTCTGTGTACAAAC
TCACAGATTTTGGTGCAGCTAGAGAATTAGAAGATGATGAGCAGTTTGTTTCTCTGTATGGCACAGAAGA
ATATTTGCACCCTGATATGTATGAGAGAGCAGTGCTAAGAAAAGATCATCAGAAGAAATATGGAGCAACA
GTTGATCTTTGGAGCATTGGGGTAACATTTTACCATGCAGCTACTGGATCACTGCCATTTAGACCCTTTG
AAGGGCCTCGTAGGAATAAAGAAGTGATGTATAAAATAATTACAGGAAAGCCTTCTGGTGCAATATCTGG
AGTACAGAAAGCAGAAAATGGACCAATTGACTGGAGTGGAGACATGCCTGTTTCTTGCAGTCTTTCTCGG
GGTCTTCAGGTTCTACTTACCCCTGTTCTTGCAAACATCCTTGAAGCAGATCAGGAAAAGTGTTGGGGTT
TTGACCAGTTTTTTGCAGAAACTAGTGATATACTTCACCGAATGGTAATTCATGTTTTTTCGCTACAACA
AATGACAGCTCATAAGATTTATATACATAGCTATAATACTGCTACTATATTTCATGAACTGGTATATAAA
CAAACCAAAATTATTTCTTCAAATCAAGAACTTATCTACGAAGGGCGACGCTTAGTCTTAGAACCTGGAA
GGCTGGCACAACATTTCCCTAAAACTACTGAGGAAAACCCTATATTTGTAGTAAGCCGGGAACCTCTGAA
TACCATAGGATTAATATATGAAAAAATTTCCCTCCCTAAAGTACATCCACGTTATGATTTAGACGGGGAT
GCTAGCATGGCTAAGGCAATAACAGGGGTTGTGTGTTATGCCTGCAGAATTGCCAGTACCTTACTGCTTT
ATCAGGAATTAATGCGAAAGGGGATACGATGGCTGATTGAATTAATTAAAGATGATTACAATGAAACTGT
TCACAAAAAGACAGAAGTTGTGATCACATTGGATTTCTGTATCAGAAACATTGAAAAAACTGTGAAAGTA
TATGAAAAGTTGATGAAGATCAACCTGGAAGCGGCAGAGTTAGGTGAAATTTCAGACATACACACCAAAT
TGTTGAGACTTTCCAGTTCTCAGGGAACAATAGAAACCAGTCTTCAGGATATCGACAGCAGATTATCTCC
AGGTGGATCACTGGCAGACGCATGGGCACATCAAGAAGGCACTCATCCGAAAGACAGAAATGTAGAAAAA
CTACAAGTCCTGTTAAATTGCATGACAGAGATTTACTATCAGTTCAAAAAAGACAAAGCAGAACGTAGAT
TAGCTTATAATGAAGAACAAATCCACAAATTTGATAAGCAAAAACTGTATTACCATGCCACAAAAGCTAT
GACGCACTTTACAGATGAATGTGTTAAAAAGTATGAGGCATTTTTGAATAAGTCAGAAGAATGGATAAGA
AAGATGCTTCATCTTAGGAAACAGTTATTATCGCTGACTAATCAGTGTTTTGATATTGAAGAAGAAGTAT
CAAAATATCAAGAATATACTAATGAGTTACAAGAAACTCTGCCTCAGAAAATGTTTACAGCTTCCAGTGG
AATCAAACATACCATGACCCCAATTTATCCAAGTTCTAACACATTAGTAGAAATGACTCTTGGTATGAAG
AAATTAAAGGAAGAGATGGAAGGGGTGGTTAAAGAACTTGCTGAAAATAACCACATTTTAGAAAGGTTTG
GCTCTTTAACCATGGATGGTGGCCTTCGCAACGTTGACTGTCTTTAGGGATCCACCGGATCTAGATAACT
GATCACGATAAAATAAAAGATTTTATTTAGTCTCCAGAAAAAGGGGGGAATGAAAGACCCCACCTGTAGG
TTTGGCAAGCTAGCTTAAGTAACGCCATTTTGCAAGGCATGGAAAAATACATAACTGAGAATAGAGAAGT
TCAGATCAAGGTCAGGAACAGATGGAACAGCTGAATATGGGCCAAACAGGATATCTGTGGTAAGCAGTTC
CTGCCCCGGCTCAGGGCCAAGAACAGATGGAACAGCTGAATATGGGCCAAACAGGATATCTGTGGTAAGC
AGTTCCTGCCCCGGCTCAGGGCCAAGAACAGATGGTCCCCAGATGCGGTCCAGCCCTCAGCAGTTTCTAG
AGAACCATCAGATGTTTCCAGGGTGCCCCAAGGACCTGAAATGACCCTGTGCCTTATTTGAACTAACCAA
TCAGTTCGCTTCTCGCTTCTGTTCGCGCGCTTCTGCTCCCCGAGCTCAATAAAAGAGCCCACAACCCCTC
ACTCGGGGCGCCAGTCCTCCGATTGACTGAGTCGCCCGGGTACCCGTGTATCCAATAAACCCTCTTGCAG
TTGCATCCGACTTGTGGTCTCGCTGTTCCTTGGGAGGGTCTCCTCTGAGTGATTGACTACCCGTCAGCGG
GGGTCTTTCACATGCAGCATGTATCAAAATTAATTTGGTTTTTTTTCTTAAGTATTTACATTAAATGGCC
ATAGTTGCATTAATGAATCGGCCAACGCGCGGGGAGAGGCGGTTTGCGTATTGGGCGCTCTTCCGCTTCC
TCGCTCACTGACTCGCTGCGCTCGGTCGTTCGGCTGCGGCGAGCGGTATCAGCTCACTCAAAGGCGGTAA
TACGGTTATCCACAGAATCAGGGGATAACGCAGGAAAGAACATGTGAGCAAAAGGCCAGCAAAAGGCCAG
GAACCGTAAAAAGGCCGCGTTGCTGGCGTTTTTCCATAGGCTCCGCCCCCCTGACGAGCATCACAAAAAT
CGACGCTCAAGTCAGAGGTGGCGAAACCCGACAGGACTATAAAGATACCAGGCGTTTCCCCCTGGAAGCT
CCCTCGTGCGCTCTCCTGTTCCGACCCTGCCGCTTACCGGATACCTGTCCGCCTTTCTCCCTTCGGGAAG
CGTGGCGCTTTCTCATAGCTCACGCTGTAGGTATCTCAGTTCGGTGTAGGTCGTTCGCTCCAAGCTGGGC
TGTGTGCACGAACCCCCCGTTCAGCCCGACCGCTGCGCCTTATCCGGTAACTATCGTCTTGAGTCCAACC
CGGTAAGACACGACTTATCGCCACTGGCAGCAGCCACTGGTAACAGGATTAGCAGAGCGAGGTATGTAGG
CGGTGCTACAGAGTTCTTGAAGTGGTGGCCTAACTACGGCTACACTAGAAGAACAGTATTTGGTATCTGC
GCTCTGCTGAAGCCAGTTACCTTCGGAAAAAGAGTTGGTAGCTCTTGATCCGGCAAACAAACCACCGCTG
GTAGCGGTGGTTTTTTTGTTTGCAAGCAGCAGATTACGCGCAGAAAAAAAGGATCTCAAGAAGATCCTTT
GATCTTTTCTACGGGGTCTGACGCTCAGTGGAACGAAAACTCACGTTAAGGGATTTTGGTCATGAGATTA
TCAAAAAGGATCTTCACCTAGATCCTTTTGCGGCCGGCCGCAAATCAATCTAAAGTATATATGAGTAAAC
TTGGTCTGACAGTTACCAATGCTTAATCAGTGAGGCACCTATCTCAGCGATCTGTCTATTTCGTTCATCC
ATAGTTGCCTGACTCCCCGTCGTGTAGATAACTACGATACGGGAGGGCTTACCATCTGGCCCCAGTGCTG
CAATGATACCGCGAGACCCACGCTCACCGGCTCCAGATTTATCAGCAATAAACCAGCCAGCCGGAAGGGC
CGAGCGCAGAAGTGGTCCTGCAACTTTATCCGCCTCCATCCAGTCTATTAATTGTTGCCGGGAAGCTAGA
GTAAGTAGTTCGCCAGTTAATAGTTTGCGCAACGTTGTTGCCATTGCTACAGGCATCGTGGTGTCACGCT
CGTCGTTTGGTATGGCTTCATTCAGCTCCGGTTCCCAACGATCAAGGCGAGTTACATGATCCCCCATGTT
GTGCAAAAAAGCGGTTAGCTCCTTCGGTCCTCCGATCGTTGTCAGAAGTAAGTTGGCCGCAGTGTTATCA
CTCATGGTTATGGCAGCACTGCATAATTCTCTTACTGTCATGCCATCCGTAAGATGCTTTTCTGTGACTG
GTGAGTACTCAACCAAGTCATTCTGAGAATAGTGTATGCGGCGACCGAGTTGCTCTTGCCCGGCGTCAAT
ACGGGATAATACCGCGCCACATAGCAGAACTTTAAAAGTGCTCATCATTGGAAAACGTTCTTCGGGGCGA
AAACTCTCAAGGATCTTACCGCTGTTGAGATCCAGTTCGATGTAACCCACTCGTGCACCCAACTGATCTT
CAGCATCTTTTACTTTCACCAGCGTTTCTGGGTGAGCAAAAACAGGAAGGCAAAATGCCGCAAAAAAGGG
AATAAGGGCGACACGGAAATGTTGAATACTCATACTCTTCCTTTTTCAATATTATTGAAGCATTTATCAG
GGTTATTGTCTCATGAGCGGATACATATTTGAATGTATTTAGAAAAATAAACAAATAGGGGTTCCGCGCA
CATTTCCCCGAAAAGTGCCACCAGCTTTGCTCTTAGGAGTTTCCTAATACATCCCAAACTCAAATATATA
AAGCATTTGACTTGTTCTATGCCCTAGGGGGCGGGGGGAAGCTAAGCCAGCTTTTTTTAACATTTAAAAT
GTGGTAATGACTCCAACTTATTGATAGTGTTTTATGTTCAGATAATGCCCGATGACTTTGTCATGCAGCT
CCACCGATTTTGAGAACGACAGCGACTTCCGTCCCAGCCGTGCCAGGTGCTGCCTCAGATTCAGGTTATG
CCGCTCAATTCGCTGCGTATATCGCTTGCTGATTACGTGCAGCTTTCCCTTCAGGCGGGATTCATACAGC
GGCCAGCCATCCGTCATCCATATCACCACGTCAAAGGGTGACAGCAGGCTCATAAGACGCCCCAGCGTCG
CCATAGTGCGTTCACCGAATACGTGCGCAACAACCGTCTTCCGGAGACTGTCATACGCGTAAAACAGCCA
GCGCTGGCGCGATTTAGCCCCGACATAGCCCCACTGTTCGTCCATTTCCGCGCAGACGATGACGTCACTG
CCCGGCTGTATGCGCGAGGTTACCGACTGCGGCCTGAGTTTTTTAAGTGACGTAAAATCGTGTTGAGGCC
AACGCCCATAATGCGGGCTGTTGCCCGGCATCCAACGCCATTCATGGCCATATCAATGATTTTCTGGTGC
GTACCGGGTTGAGAAGCGGTGTAAGTGAACTGCAGTTGCCATGTTTTACGGCAGTGAGAGCAGAGATAGC
GCTGATGTCCGGCGGTGCTTTTGCCGTTACGCACCACCCCGTCAGTAGCTGAACAGGAGGGACAGCTGAT
AGAAACAGAAGCCACTGGAGCACCTCAAAAACACCATCATACACTAAATCAGTAAGTTGGCAGCATCACC
TTAAAATGTTAATTCCATTTTAAATGCACAGATGTTTTTATTTCATAAGGGTTTCAATGTGCATGAATGC
TGCAATATTCCTGTTACCAAAGCTAGTATAAATAAAAATAGATAAACGTGGAAATTACTTAGAGTTTCTG
TCATTAACGTTTCCTTCCTCAGTTGACAACATAAATGCGCTGCTGAGAAGCCAGTTTGCATCTGTCAGGA
TCAATTTCCCATTATGCCAGTCATAT
